Addgene plasmid #119248: pJMP1104
Purpose: knockdown pqsC in P. aeruginosa
Depositing lab: Carol Gross & Jason Peters & Oren Rosenberg. Depositing organization: University of California, San Francisco (UCSF). Publication: Enabling genetic analysis of diverse bacteria with Mobile-CRISPRi. Peters JM, Koo BM, Patino R, Heussler GE, Hearne CC, Qu J, Inclan YF, Hawkins JS, Lu CHS, Silvis MR, Harden MM, Osadnik H, Peters JE, Engel JN, Dutton RJ, Grossman AD, Gross CA, Rosenberg OS. Nat Microbiol. 2019 Jan 7. pii: 10.1038/s41564-018-0327-z. doi: 10.1038/s41564-018-0327-z. PubMed 30617347.
Backbone
  Vector backbone: R6Kgamma
  Vector type: Bacterial Expression
  Selectable markers: Trimethoprim
Growth in bacteria
  Bacterial resistance: Ampicillin, 100 μg/mL
  Growth temperature: 37°C
  Growth strain: BW25141
  Copy number: High Copy
Gene/Insert
  Gene/Insert name: sgRNA pqsC (P. aeruginosa)
  gRNA/shRNA sequence: GCTGCGAGCCGGAAGTTCAC
  Mutation: D10A and H840A
  Cloning method: Gibson Cloning
Terms and licenses: Academic/Nonprofit Terms; Industry Terms: Not Available to Industry
How to cite: pJMP1104 was a gift from Carol Gross & Jason Peters & Oren Rosenberg (Addgene plasmid # 119248 ; http://n2t.net/addgene:119248 ; RRID:Addgene_119248)
