[The description below was written by a language model from this plasmid's Addgene catalogue record and pLannotate feature annotations shown in this document.]
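Description:
pJMP1104 is a Mobile-CRISPRi bacterial expression plasmid, about 10.7 kb, built to knock down the pqsC gene in Pseudomonas aeruginosa. It is a conditionally replicating delivery vector: its only origin is R6K γ, which needs the pi initiator protein and therefore replicates only in pir-carrying E. coli hosts such as the listed strain. Ampicillin resistance (bla) on the backbone is used for propagation in E. coli. An incP oriT allows the plasmid to be mobilised by conjugation into a recipient, where it cannot replicate and so behaves as a suicide vector.

The payload lies between the Tn7L and Tn7R ends of a mini-Tn7 element, so the whole CRISPRi system can be transposed into the recipient chromosome when Tn7 transposase functions are supplied; these are not annotated on this plasmid. Inside the transposon, a catalytically dead S. pyogenes Cas9 (D10A and H840A) carrying a C-terminal 3xMyc tag is expressed from the arabinose-inducible araBAD promoter with a T7 gene 10 ribosome binding site, and the araC regulator is transcribed divergently. A separate cassette has a trc promoter lying just upstream of the guide scaffold (annotated as a tracrRNA fragment), which would drive the pqsC-targeting sgRNA. Binding of the dCas9–sgRNA complex to pqsC blocks its transcription without cutting the DNA.

Integrants are selected with trimethoprim through a dihydrofolate reductase gene downstream of a class 1 integron Pc promoter. This marker is flanked by FRT sites, so FLP recombinase could remove it afterwards. Terminators (rrnB T1, lambda t0) lie near the Tn7R end of the transposon. The remaining small annotated fragments (lacI, CmR, lacZα, rop, bom, λ integrase) appear to be cloning remnants.
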