Features (pLannotate 1.2.2; 29 found; start..end, strand, type, name):
     65..119     +  CDS            lacI (fragment): lac repressor; lacI; The lac repressor binds to the lac operator to inhibit transcription in E. coli. This inhibition can be relieved by adding lactose or isopropyl-β-D-thiogalactopyranoside (IPTG).
    152..317     +  mobile_element Tn7L: mini-Tn7 element (left end of the Tn7 transposon) Tn7
    473..562     -  CDS            3xMyc: 3 tandem Myc epitope tags
    572..4675    -  CDS            dCas9: catalytically dead mutant of the Cas9 endonuclease from the Streptococcus pyogenes Type II CRISPR/Cas system RNA-guided DNA-binding protein that lacks endonuclease activity due to the D10A mutation in the RuvC catalytic domain and the H840A mutation in the HNH catalytic domain
   4687..4709    -  RBS            RBS: efficient ribosome binding site from bacteriophage T7 gene 10 (Olins and Rangwala, 1989)
   4736..5020    -  promoter       araBAD promoter: araBAD; promoter of the L-arabinose operon of E. coli; the araC regulatory gene is transcribed in the opposite direction (Guzman et al., 1995)
   5047..5925    +  CDS            araC: L-arabinose regulatory protein; araC
   6173..6259    +  ncRNA          Thr leader (fragment): Accession: RF00506 - Threonine operon leader
   6347..6376    +  promoter       trc promoter: strong E. coli promoter; hybrid between the trp and lac UV5 promoters
   6420..6487    +  misc_RNA       tracrRNA (fragment): trans-activating CRISPR RNA for the Streptococcus pyogenes CRISPR/Cas9 system
   6772..6819    -  protein_bind   FRT: FLP-mediated recombination occurs in the 8-bp core sequence TCTAGAAA (Turan and Bode, 2011). FLP recombinase from the Saccharomyces cerevisiae 2μ plasmid
   6910..6938    +  promoter       Pc promoter: intI1 (promoter lies within the coding sequence); class 1 integron promoter
   7114..7180    +  ncRNA          AAC AAD leader (fragment): Accession: RF02912 - putative aminoglycoside riboswitch / attI site
   7264..7500    +  CDS            TpR: E. coli plasmid-associated dihydrofolate reductase; dhfrIIb from plasmid R388; confers resistance to trimethoprim
   7568..7601    -  protein_bind   FRT (minimal): supports FLP-mediated excision but not integration (Turan and Bode, 2011) FLP recombinase from the Saccharomyces cerevisiae 2μ plasmid
   7666..7752    -  terminator     rrnB T1 terminator: Escherichia coli rrnB; transcription terminator T1 from the E. coli rrnB gene
   7816..7845    -  CDS            CmR (fragment): chloramphenicol acetyltransferase confers resistance to chloramphenicol
   7855..7949    -  terminator     lambda t0 terminator: transcription terminator from phage lambda
   7970..7994    +  misc_feature   MCS (fragment): pBluescript multiple cloning site
   7998..8196    +  mobile_element Tn7R (fragment): mini-Tn7 element (right end of the Tn7 transposon) Tn7
   8268..8336    +  CDS            lacZα (fragment): LacZα fragment of β-galactosidase; lacZ fragment
   8342..8441    -  misc_feature   bom (fragment): basis of mobility region from pBR322
   8543..8578    -  CDS            rop (fragment): Rop protein, which maintains plasmids at low copy number; rop
   8673..8777    +  promoter       AmpR promoter: bla
   8778..9638    +  CDS            AmpR: β-lactamase; bla; confers resistance to ampicillin, carbenicillin, and related antibiotics
   9811..9836    +  CDS            bla(M) (fragment): β-lactamase lacking the signal sequence; bla(M); allows cytosolic expression of β-lactamase
   9939..10327   +  rep_origin     R6K γ ori: γ replication origin from E. coli plasmid R6K; requires the R6K initiator protein pi for replication
  10338..10377   +  CDS            λ integrase (fragment): integrase from phage λ; int
  10596..10704   +  oriT           oriT: incP origin of transfer
>Addgene plasmid #119248 | pJMP1104 | addgene full sequence | sequence record 232376 | Addgene NGS Result
CTGATACCGCTCGCCGCAGCCGAACGACCGAGCGCAGCGGGTCAGTGAGCGAGGAAGCGGAAGAGCGCCC
AATACGCAAACCGCCTCTCCCCGCGCGTTGGCCGATTCATTAATGCAGCGCCCAAACATAACAGGAAGAA
AAATGCCCCGCTGTGGGCGGACAAAATAGTTGGGAACTGGGAGGGGTGGAAATGGAGTTTTTAAGGATTA
TTTAGGGAAGAGTGACAAAATAGATGGGAACTGGGTGTAGCGTCGTAAGCTAATACGAAAATTAAAAATG
ACAAAATAGTTTGGAACTAGATTTCACTTATCTGGTTCTTGAGGCGGTTAAAAGAGCCGTACTCTTCTCC
GATGTCGACTAGTGCCATGATGCTCATTCTGTGGGACCAAAACGAAAAAACACCCTTTCGGGTGTCTTTT
CTGGAATTTGGTACCGAGGCTGCAAGTCCCATTAAGGAGGCGCGCCTTATTACAGATCTTCCTCAGAGAT
GAGCTTCTGTTCCAGATCTTCTTCTGAAATCAACTTTTGTTCCAGATCTTCTTCAGAGATGAGTTTCTGC
TCCGCGGCCGCGTCACCTCCTAGCTGACTCAAATCAATGCGTGTTTCATAAAGACCAGTGATGGATTGAT
GGATAAGAGTGGCATCTAAAACTTCTTTTGTAGACGTATATCGTTTACGATCAATTGTTGTATCAAAATA
TTTAAAAGCAGCGGGAGCTCCAAGATTCGTCAACGTAAATAAATGAATAATATTTTCTGCTTGTTCACGT
ATTGGTTTGTCTCTATGTTTGTTATATGCACTAAGAACTTTATCTAAATTGGCATCTGCTAAAATAACAC
GCTTAGAAAATTCACTGATTTGCTCAATAATCTCATCTAAATAATGCTTATGCTGCTCCACAAACAATTG
TTTTTGTTCGTTATCTTCTGGACTACCCTTCAACTTTTCATAATGACTAGCTAAATATAAAAAATTCACA
TATTTGCTTGGCAGAGCCAGCTCATTTCCTTTTTGTAATTCTCCGGCACTAGCCAGCATCCGTTTACGAC
CGTTTTCTAACTCAAAAAGACTATATTTAGGTAGTTTAATGATTAAGTCTTTTTTAACTTCCTTATATCC
TTTAGCTTCTAAAAAGTCAATCGGATTTTTTTCAAAGGAACTTCTTTCCATAATTGTGATCCCTAGTAAC
TCTTTAACGGATTTTAACTTCTTCGATTTCCCTTTTTCCACCTTAGCAACCACTAGGACTGAATAAGCTA
CCGTTGGACTATCAAAACCACCATATTTTTTTGGATCCCAGTCTTTTTTACGAGCAATAAGCTTGTCCGA
ATTTCTTTTTGGTAAAATTGACTCCTTGGAGAATCCGCCTGTCTGTACTTCTGTTTTCTTGACAATATTG
ACTTGGGGCATGGACAATACTTTGCGCACTGTGGCAAAATCTCGCCCTTTATCCCAGACAATTTCTCCAG
TTTCCCCATTAGTTTCGATTAGAGGGCGTTTGCGAATCTCTCCATTTGCAAGTGTAATTTCTGTTTTGAA
GAAGTTCATGATATTAGAGTAAAAGAAATATTTTGCGGTTGCTTTGCCTATTTCTTGCTCAGACTTAGCA
ATCATTTTACGAACATCATAAACTTTATAATCACCATAGACAAACTCCGATTCAAGTTTTGGATATTTCT
TAATCAAAGCAGTTCCAACGACGGCATTTAGATACGCATCATGGGCATGATGGTAATTGTTAATCTCACG
TACTTTATAGAATTGGAAATCTTTTCGGAAGTCAGAAACTAATTTAGATTTTAAGGTAATCACTTTAACC
TCTCGAATAAGTTTATCATTTTCATCGTATTTAGTATTCATGCGACTATCCAAAATTTGTGCCACATGCT
TAGTGATTTGGCGAGTTTCAACCAATTGGCGTTTGATAAAACCAGCTTTATCAAGTTCACTCAAACCTCC
ACGTTCAGCTTTCGTTAAATTATCAAACTTACGTTGAGTGATTAACTTGGCGTTTAGAAGTTGTCTCCAA
TAGTTTTTCATCTTTTTGACTACTTCTTCACTTGGAACGTTATCCGATTTACCACGATTTTTATCAGAAC
GCGTTAAGACCTTATTGTCTATTGAATCGTCTTTAAGGAAACTTTGTGGAACAATGGCATCGACATCATA
ATCACTTAAACGATTAATATCTAATTCTTGGTCCACATACATGTCTCTTCCATTTTGGAGATAATAGAGA
TAGAGCTTTTCATTTTGCAATTGAGTATTTTCAACAGGATGCTCTTTAAGAATCTGACTTCCTAATTCTT
TGATACCTTCTTCGATTCGTTTCATACGCTCTCGCGAATTTTTCTGGCCCTTTTGAGTTGTCTGATTTTC
ACGTGCCATTTCAATAACGATATTTTCTGGCTTATGCCGCCCCATTACTTTGACCAATTCATCAACAACT
TTTACAGTCTGTAAAATACCTTTTTTAATAGCAGGGCTACCAGCTAAATTTGCAATATGTTCATGTAAAC
TATCGCCTTGTCCAGACACTTGTGCTTTTTGAATGTCTTCTTTAAATGTCAAACTATCATCATGGATCAG
CTGCATAAAATTGCGATTGGCAAAACCATCTGATTTCAAAAAATCTAATATTGTTTTGCCAGATTGCTTA
TCCCTAATACCATTAATCAATTTTCGAGACAAACGTCCCCAACCAGTATAACGGCGACGTTTAAGCTGTT
TCATCACCTTATCATCAAAGAGGTGAGCATATGTTTTAAGTCTTTCCTCAATCATCTCCCTATCTTCAAA
TAAGGTCAATGTTAAAACAATATCCTCTAAGATATCTTCATTTTCTTCATTATCCAAAAAATCTTTATCT
TTAATAATTTTTAGCAAATCATGGTAGGTACCTAATGAAGCATTAAATCTATCTTCAACTCCTGAAATTT
CAACACTATCAAAACATTCTATTTTTTTGAAATAATCTTCTTTTAATTGCTTAACGGTTACTTTTCGATT
TGTTTTGAAGAGTAAATCAACAATGGCTTTCTTCTGTTCACCTGAAAGAAATGCTGGTTTTCGCATTCCT
TCAGTAACATATTTGACCTTTGTCAATTCGTTATAAACCGTAAAATACTCATAAAGCAAACTATGTTTTG
GTAGTACTTTTTCATTTGGAAGATTTTTATCAAAGTTTGTCATGCGTTCAATAAATGATTGAGCTGAAGC
ACCTTTATCGACAACTTCTTCAAAATTCCATGGGGTAATTGTTTCTTCAGACTTCCGAGTCATCCATGCA
AAACGACTATTGCCACGCGCCAATGGACCAACATAATAAGGGATTCGAAAAGTCAAGATTTTTTCAATCT
TCTCACGATTGTCTTTTAAAAATGGATAAAAGTCTTCTTGTCTTCTCAAAATAGCATGCAGCTCACCCAA
GTGAATTTGATGGGGAATAGAGCCGTTGTCAAAGGTCCGTTGCTTGCGCAGCAAATCTTCACGATTTAGT
TTCACCAATAATTCCTCAGTACCATCCATTTTTTCTAAAATTGGTTTGATAAATTTATAAAATTCTTCTT
GGCTAGCTCCCCCATCAATATAACCTGCATATCCGTTTTTTGATTGATCAAAAAAGATTTCTTTATACTT
TTCTGGAAGTTGTTGTCGAACTAAAGCTTTTAAAAGAGTCAAGTCTTGATGATGTTCATCGTAGCGTTTA
ATCATTGAAGCTGATAGGGGAGCCTTAGTTATTTCAGTATTTACTCTTAGGATATCTGAAAGTAAAATAG
CATCTGATAAATTCTTAGCTGCCAAAAACAAATCAGCATATTGATCTCCAATTTGCGCCAATAAATTATC
TAAATCATCATCGTAAGTATCTTTTGAAAGCTGTAATTTAGCATCTTCTGCCAAATCAAAATTTGATTTA
AAATTAGGGGTCAAACCCAATGACAAAGCAATGAGATTCCCAAATAAGCCATTTTTCTTCTCACCGGGGA
GCTGAGCAATGAGATTTTCTAATCGTCTTGATTTACTCAATCGTGCAGAAAGAATCGCTTTAGCATCTAC
TCCACTTGCGTTAATAGGGTTTTCTTCAAATAATTGATTGTAGGTTTGTACCAACTGGATAAATAGTTTG
TCCACATCACTATTATCAGGATTTAAATCTCCCTCAATCAAAAAATGACCACGAAACTTAATCATATGCG
CTAAGGCCAAATAGATTAAGCGCAAATCCGCTTTATCAGTAGAATCTACCAATTTTTTTCGCAGATGATA
GATAGTTGGATATTTCTCATGATAAGCAACTTCATCTACTATATTTCCAAAAATAGGATGACGTTCATGC
TTCTTGTCTTCTTCCACCAAAAAAGACTCTTCAAGTCGATGAAAGAAACTATCATCTACTTTCGCCATCT
CATTTGAAAAAATCTCCTGTAGATAACAAATACGATTCTTCCGACGTGTATACCTTCTACGAGCTGTCCG
TTTGAGACGAGTCGCTTCCGCTGTCTCTCCACTGTCAAATAAAAGAGCCCCTATAAGATTTTTTTTGATA
CTGTGGCGGTCTGTATTTCCCAGAACCTTGAACTTTTTAGACGGAACCTTATATTCATCAGTGATCACCG
CCCATCCGACGCTATTTGTGCCGATAGCTAAGCCTATTGAGTATTTCTTATCCATGGGTATGTATATCTC
CTTCTTAAAGTTAAACAAAATTATTTCTAGCCCAAAAAAACGGGTATGGAGAAACAGTAGAGAGTTGCGA
TAAAAAGCGTCAGGTAGGATCCGCTAATCTTATGGATAAAAATGCTATTGCATAGCAAAGTGTGACGCCG
TGCAAATAATCAATGTGGACTTTTCTGCCGTGATTATAGACACTTTTGTTACGCGTTTTTGTCATGGCTT
TGGTCCCGCTTTGTTACAGAATGCTTTTAATAAGCGGGGTTACCGGTTTGGTTAGCGAGAAGAGCCAGTA
AAAGACGCAGTGACGGCAATGTCTGATGCAATATGGACAATTGGTTTCTTCTCTGAATGGCGGGAGTATG
AAAAGTATGGCTGAAGCGCAAAATGATCCCCTGCTGCCGGGATACTCGTTTAATGCCCATCTGGTGGCGG
GTTTAACGCCGATTGAGGCCAACGGTTATCTCGATTTTTTTATCGACCGACCGCTGGGAATGAAAGGTTA
TATTCTCAATCTCACCATTCGCGGTCAGGGGGTGGTGAAAAATCAGGGACGAGAATTTGTTTGCCGACCG
GGTGATATTTTGCTGTTCCCGCCAGGAGAGATTCATCACTACGGTCGTCATCCGGAGGCTCGCGAATGGT
ATCACCAGTGGGTTTACTTTCGTCCGCGCGCCTACTGGCATGAATGGCTTAACTGGCCGTCAATATTTGC
CAATACGGGGTTCTTTCGCCCGGATGAAGCGCACCAGCCGCATTTCAGCGACCTGTTTGGGCAAATCATT
AACGCCGGGCAAGGGGAAGGGCGCTATTCGGAGCTGCTGGCGATAAATCTGCTTGAGCAATTGTTACTGC
GGCGCATGGAAGCGATTAACGAGTCGCTCCATCCACCGATGGATAATCGGGTACGCGAGGCTTGTCAGTA
CATCAGCGATCACCTGGCAGACAGCAATTTTGATATCGCCAGCGTCGCACAGCATGTTTGCTTGTCGCCG
TCGCGTCTGTCACATCTTTTCCGCCAGCAGTTAGGGATTAGCGTCTTAAGCTGGCGCGAGGACCAACGTA
TCAGCCAGGCGAAGCTGCTTTTGAGCACCACCCGGATGCCTATCGCCACCGTCGGTCGCAATGTTGGTTT
TGACGATCAACTCTATTTCTCGCGGGTATTTAAAAAATGCACCGGGGCCAGCCCGAGCGAGTTCCGTGCC
GGTTGTGAAGAAAAAGTGAATGATGTAGCCGTCAAGTTGTCATAAACTAGTACTGGCTAAGAGGCATCAC
GATTCGCTTGCCTATGAGCTCTGCAGACGTAAAAAAAGCGGCGTGGTTAGCCGCTTTTTTAATTGCCGGA
GCGCAATAAAAAAGCCCCCGGAAGGTGATCTTCCGGGGGCTTTCTCATGCGTTGCTTGTATTGAAAATGG
GGGCCATGCCTACCTATCTGCCTCCCGGGTCCTTGAGCCCCATTATCACCTCCAAAGCCTTCTCGTCTGG
TCAGTTTCACCTGTTTTACGTAAAAACCCGCTTCGGCGGGTTTTTACTTTTGGGGAAACACAGAAAAAAG
CCCGCACCTGACAGTGCGGGCTTTTTTTTTCGACCAAAGGTGCGACTACTCTTGCCTACTACCTATCGAC
TGAGCTGAAAGAATTCCGGTTCTGGCAAATATTCTGAAATGAGCTGTTGACAATTAATCATCCGGCTCGT
ATAATGTGTGGGCTGCGAGCCGGAAGTTCACGTTTAAGAGCTATGCTGGAAACAGCATAGCAAGTTTAAA
TAAGGCTAGTCCGTTATCAACTTGAAAAAGTGGCACCGAGTCGGTGCTTTTTTTTTGAATTCATGTGGCT
GACCGTTCTGTTGTCTCTCGCTCTTCCGAGTAGACGAACAATAAGGCCTCCCTAACGGGGGGCCTTTTTT
ATTGATAACAAAAGTCAGTGCTTCCGCTATTTCCAAAATACCGGGCTAATACGGTTTAAACGACCTCCTG
GATTTGCTCAGACAGCCTTTTCGTCATTCGTTTCAGCCAAAAAACTTAAGACCGCCGGTCTTGTCCACTA
CCTTGCAGTAATGCGGTGGACAGGATCGGCGGTTTTCTTTTCTCTTCTCAAGAAGTTCCTATACTTTCTA
GAGAATAGGAACTTCGGAATAGGAACTTCCTCCTGAACGGCCATAAGAACGAAGGCTGTCTGTTGAACTC
TCGAGCCTGATTCCCTTTGTCAACAGCAATGGATAATTCACGAACCCAGTTGACATAAGCCTGTTCGGTT
CGTAAACTGTAATGCAAGTAGCGTATGCGCTCACGCAACTGGTCCAGAACCTTGACCGAACGCAGCGGTG
GTAACGGCGCAGTGGCGGTTTTCATGGCTTGTTATGACTGTTTTTTTGTACAGTCTATGCCTCGGGCATC
CAAGCAGCAAGCGCGTTACGCCGTGGGTCGATGTTTGATGTTATGGAGCAGCAACGATGTTACGCAGCAG
GGCAGTCGCCCTAAAACAAAGTTAGGCAGCCGTTGTGCTGGTGCTTTCTGATAGTTGTTGTGGGGTAGGC
AGTCAGAGCTCGATTTGCTTGTCGCCATAATAGATTCACAAGAAGGATTCGACATGGGTCAAAGTAGCGA
TGAAGCCAACGCTCCCGTTGCAGGGCAGTTTGCGCTTCCCCTGAGTGCCACCTTTGGCTTAGGGGATCGC
GTACGCAAGAAATCTGGTGCCGCTTGGCAGGGTCAAGTCGTCGGTTGGTATTGCACAAAACTCACTCCTG
AAGGCTATGCGGTCGAGTCCGAATCCCACCCAGGCTCAGTGCAAATTTATCCTGTGGCTGCACTTGAACG
TGTGGCCTAAGAATTATCTAGAATTATTCCATTGAGTAAGTTTTTAAGCACTCGAGCATCAGCTTCAAAA
GCGCTCTGAAGTTCCTATACTTTCTAGAGAATAGGAACTTCGGAATAGGTACTTCAAGATCCCCAATTCG
AGCTCATCGTCCGGGCCGCAAGCTCCTAGCGGCGGATTTGTCCTACTCAGGAGAGCGTTCACCGACAAAC
AACAGATAAAACGAAAGGCCCAGTCTTTCGACTGAGCCTTTCGTTTTATTTGATGCCTCAAGCTAGAGAG
TCATTACCCCAGGCGTTTAAGGGCACCAATAACTGCCTTAAAAAAATTACGCCCCGCCCTGCCACTCATC
GCAGTCTAGCTTGGATTCTCACCAATAAAAAACGCCCGGCGGCAACCGAGCGTTCTGAACAAATCCAGAT
GGAGTTCTGAGGTCATTACTGGATCTATCAACAGGAGTCCAAGCTCAGCTAATTAAGCTAGCTTATCGAT
ACCGTCGACCTCGAACCCCACGCCCCTCTTTAATACGACGGGCAATTTGCACTTCAGAAAATGAAGAGTT
TGCTTTAGCCATAACAAAAGTCCAGTATGCTTTTTCACAGCATAACTGGACTGATTTCAGTTTACAACTA
TTCTGTCTAGTTTAAGACTTTATTGTCATAGTTTAGATCTATTTTGTTCAGTTTAAGACTTTATTGTCCG
CCCACACCTGCTTACGCAGGGCATCCATTTATTACTCAACCGTAACCGATTTTGCCAGGTTACGCGGCTG
GTCCTCTAGCTGGCGTAATAGCGAAGAGGCCCGCACCGATCGCCCTTCCCAACAGTTGCGCAGCCTGAAT
GGCGAATGGCGCCTGATGCGGTATTTTCTCCTTACGCATCTGTGCGGTATTTCACACCGCATATGGTGCA
CTCTCAGTACAATCTGCTCTGATGCCGCATAGTTAAGCCAGCCCCGACACCCGCCAACACCCGCTGACGC
GCCCTGACGGGCTTGTCTGCTCCCGGCATCCGCTTACAGACAAGCTGTGACCGTCTCCGGGAGCTGCATG
TGTCAGAGGTTTTCACCGTCGTCACCGAAACGCGCGAGACGAAAGGGCCTCGTGATACGCCTATTTTTAT
AGGTTAATGTCATGATAATAATGGTTTCTTAGACGTCAGGTGGCACTTTTCGGGGAAATGTGCGCGGAAC
CCCTATTTGTTTATTTTTCTAAATACATTCAAATATGTATCCGCTCATGAGACAATAACCCTGATAAATG
CTTCAATAATATTGAAAAAGGAAGAGTATGAGTATTCAACATTTCCGTGTCGCCCTTATTCCCTTTTTTG
CGGCATTTTGCCTTCCTGTTTTTGCTCACCCAGAAACGCTGGTGAAAGTAAAAGATGCTGAAGATCAGTT
GGGTGCACGAGTGGGTTACATCGAACTGGATCTCAACAGCGGTAAGATCCTTGAGAGTTTTCGCCCCGAA
GAACGTTTTCCAATGATGAGCACTTTTAAAGTTCTGCTATGTGGCGCGGTATTATCCCGTATTGACGCCG
GGCAAGAGCAACTCGGTCGCCGCATACACTATTCTCAGAATGACTTGGTTGAGTACTCACCAGTCACAGA
AAAGCATCTTACGGATGGCATGACAGTAAGAGAATTATGCAGTGCTGCCATAACCATGAGTGATAACACT
GCGGCCAACTTACTTCTGACAACGATCGGAGGACCGAAGGAGCTAACCGCTTTTTTGCACAACATGGGGG
ATCATGTAACTCGCCTTGATCGTTGGGAACCGGAGCTGAATGAAGCCATACCAAACGACGAGCGTGACAC
CACGATGCCTGTAGCAATGGCAACAACGTTGCGCAAACTATTAACTGGCGAACTACTTACTCTAGCTTCC
CGGCAACAATTAATAGACTGGATGGAGGCGGATAAAGTTGCAGGACCACTTCTGCGCTCGGCCCTTCCGG
CTGGCTGGTTTATTGCTGATAAATCTGGAGCCGGTGAGCGTGGGTCCCGCGGTATCATTGCAGCACTGGG
GCCAGATGGTAAGCCCTCCCGTATCGTAGTTATCTACACGACGGGGAGTCAGGCAACTATGGATGAACGA
AATAGACAGATCGCTGAGATAGGTGCCTCACTGATTAAGCATTGGTAACTGTCAGACCAAGTTTACTCAT
ATATACTTTAGATTGATTTAAAACTTCATTTTTAATTTAAAAGGATCTAGGTGAAGATCCTTTTTGATAA
TCTCATGACCAAAATCCCTTAACGTGAGTTTTCGTTCCACTGAGCGTCAGACCCCGTAGAAAAGATCAAA
GGCAGTTATTGGTGCCTCACTGATTAAGCATTGGTAACTGTCAGACCAAGTTTACTCATATATACTTTAG
ATTGATTTAAAACTTCATTTTTAATTTTTGCGGCCGCAAGATCCGGCCACGATGCGTCCGGCGTAGAGGA
TCTGAAGATCAGCAGTTCAACCTGTTGATAGTACGTACTAAGCTCTCATGTTTCACGTACTAAGCTCTCA
TGTTTAACGTACTAAGCTCTCATGTTTAACGAACTAAACCCTCATGGCTAACGTACTAAGCTCTCATGGC
TAACGTACTAAGCTCTCATGTTTCACGTACTAAGCTCTCATGTTTGAACAATAAAATTAATATAAATCAG
CAACTTAAATAGCCTCTAAGGTTTTAAGTTTTATAAGAAAAAAAAGAATATATAAGGCTTTTAAAGCTTT
TAAGGTTTAACGGTTGTGGACAACAAGCCAGGGATGTAACGCACTGAGAAGCCCTTAGAGCCTCTCAAAG
CAATTTTGAGTGACACAGGAACACTTAACGGCTGACATGGGAATTAGCCATGGCATCACAGTATCGTGAT
GACAGAGGCAGGGAGTGCGGCCTTTTTACGGTTCCTGGCCTTTTGCTGGCCTTTTGCTCACATGTTCTTT
CCTGCGTTATCAGGGGATTCCTTAAGGTATACTTTCCGCTGCATAACCCTGCTTCGGGGTCATTATAGCG
ATTTTTTCGGTATATCCATCCTTTTTCGCACGATATACAGGATTTTGCCAAAGGGTTCGTGTAGACTTTC
CTTGGTGTATCCAACGGCGTCAGCCGGGCAGGATAGGTGAAGTAGGCCCACCCGCGAGCGGGTGTTCCTT
CTTCACTGTCCCTTATTCGCACCTGGCGGTGCTCAACGGGAATCCTGCTCTGCGAGGCTGGCCGATAAGC
T
